>Addgene plasmid #81865 | pDONR223_CD3E_WT | addgene full sequence | sequence record 168885 | Addgene NGS Result
GGCAGTTCCCTACTCTCGCGTTAACGCTAGCATGGATGTTTTCCCAGTCACGACGTTGTAAAACGACGGC
CAGTCTTAAGCTCGGGCCCCAAATAATGATTTTATTTTGACTGATAGTGACCTGTTCGTTGCAACAAATT
GATGAGCAATGCTTTTTTATAATGCCAACTTTGTACAAAAAAGTTGGC
[621 nt withheld, positions 189-809]
TGATTGCCAACTTTCTTGTACAAAGTTGTCATTATAAGAAAGCATTGCTTATCAATTTGTTGCAACGAAC
AGGTCACTATCAGTCAAAATAAAATCATTATTTGCCATCCAGCTGATATCCCCTATAGTGAGTCGTATTA
CATGGTCATAGCTGTTTCCTGGCAGCTCTGGCCCGTGTCTCAAAATCTCTGATGTTACATTGCACAAGAT
AAAAATATATCATCATGCCTCCTCTAGACCAGCCAGGACAGAAATGCCTCGACTTCGCTGCTACCCAAGG
TTGCCGGGTGACGCACACCGTGGAAACGGATGAAGGCACGAACCCAGTGGACATAAGCCTGTTCGGTTCG
TAAGCTGTAATGCAAGTAGCGTATGCGCTCACGCAACTGGTCCAGAACCTTGACCGAACGCAGCGGTGGT
AACGGCGCAGTGGCGGTTTTCATGGCTTGTTATGACTGTTTTTTTGGGGTACAGTCTATGCCTCGGGCAT
CCAAGCAGCAAGCGCGTTACGCCGTGGGTCGATGTTTGATGTTATGGAGCAGCAACGATGTTACGCAGCA
GGGCAGTCGCCCTAAAACAAAGTTAAACATTATGAGGGAAGCGGTGATCGCCGAAGTATCGACTCAACTA
TCAGAGGTAGTTGGCGTCATCGAGCGCCATCTCGAACCGACGTTGCTGGCCGTACATTTGTACGGCTCCG
CAGTGGATGGCGGCCTGAAGCCACACAGTGATATTGATTTGCTGGTTACGGTGACCGTAAGGCTTGATGA
AACAACGCGGCGAGCTTTGATCAACGACCTTTTGGAAACTTCGGCTTCCCCTGGAGAGAGCGAGATTCTC
CGCGCTGTAGAAGTCACCATTGTTGTGCACGACGACATCATTCCGTGGCGTTATCCAGCTAAGCGCGAAC
TGCAATTTGGAGAATGGCAGCGCAATGACATTCTTGCAGGTATCTTCGAGCCAGCCACGATCGACATTGA
TCTGGCTATCTTGCTGACAAAAGCAAGAGAACATAGCGTTGCCTTGGTAGGTCCAGCGGCGGAGGAACTC
TTTGATCCGGTTCCTGAACAGGATCTATTTGAGGCGCTAAATGAAACCTTAACGCTATGGAACTCGCCGC
CCGACTGGGCTGGCGATGAGCGAAATGTAGTGCTTACGTTGTCCCGCATTTGGTACAGCGCAGTAACCGG
CAAAATCGCGCCGAAGGATGTCGCTGCCGACTGGGCAATGGAGCGCCTGCCGGCCCAGTATCAGCCCGTC
ATACTTGAAGCTAGACAGGCTTATCTTGGACAAGAAGAAGATCGCTTGGCCTCGCGCGCAGATCAGTTGG
AAGAATTTGTCCACTACGTGAAAGGCGAGATCACCAAGGTAGTCGGCAAATAACCCTCGAGCCACCCATG
ACCAAAATCCCTTAACGTGAGTTACGCGTCGTTCCACTGAGCGTCAGACCCCGTAGAAAAGATCAAAGGA
TCTTCTTGAGATCCTTTTTTTCTGCGCGTAATCTGCTGCTTGCAAACAAAAAAACCACCGCTACCAGCGG
TGGTTTGTTTGCCGGATCAAGAGCTACCAACTCTTTTTCCGAAGGTAACTGGCTTCAGCAGAGCGCAGAT
ACCAAATACTGTTCTTCTAGTGTAGCCGTAGTTAGGCCACCACTTCAAGAACTCTGTAGCACCGCCTACA
TACCTCGCTCTGCTAATCCTGTTACCAGTGGCTGCTGCCAGTGGCGATAAGTCGTGTCTTACCGGGTTGG
ACTCAAGACGATAGTTACCGGATAAGGCGCAGCGGTCGGGCTGAACGGGGGGTTCGTGCACACAGCCCAG
CTTGGAGCGAACGACCTACACCGAACTGAGATACCTACAGCGTGAGCTATGAGAAAGCGCCACGCTTCCC
GAAGGGAGAAAGGCGGACAGGTATCCGGTAAGCGGCAGGGTCGGAACAGGAGAGCGCACGAGGGAGCTTC
CAGGGGGAAACGCCTGGTATCTTTATAGTCCTGTCGGGTTTCGCCACCTCTGACTTGAGCGTCGATTTTT
GTGATGCTCGTCAGGGGGGCGGAGCCTATGGAAAAACGCCAGCAACGCGGCCTTTTTACGGTTCCTGGCC
TTTTGCTGGCCTTTTGCTCACATGTTCTTTCCTGCGTTATCCCCTGATTCTGTGGATAACCGTATTACCG
CCTTTGAGTGAGCTGATACCGCTCGCCGCAGCCGAACGACCGAGCGCAGCGAGTCAGTGAGCGAGGAAGC
GGAAGAGCGCCCAATACGCAAACCGCCTCTCCCCGCGCGTTGGCCGATTCATTAATGCAGCTGGCACGAC
AGGTTTCCCGACTGGAAAGCGGGCAGTGAGCGCAACGCAATTAATACGCGTACCGCTAGCCAGGAAGAGT
TTGTAGAAACGCAAAAAGGCCATCCGTCAGGATGGCCTTCTGCTTAGTTTGATGCCTGGCAGTTTATGGC
GGGCGTCCTGCCCGCCACCCTCCGGGCCGTTGCTTCACAACGTTCAAATCCGCTCCCGGCGGATTTGTCC
TACTCAGGAGAGCGTTCACCGACAAACAACAGATAAAACGAAAGGCCCAGTCTTCCGACTGAGCCTTTCG
TTTTATTTGATGCCT
Features (pLannotate 1.2.2; 12 found; start..end, strand, type, name):
     38..74      -  CDS            lacZα (fragment): LacZα fragment of β-galactosidase; lacZ fragment
     91..186     +  protein_bind   attL3: mutant version of attL; recombination site for the Gateway® LR reaction LR Clonase™
    189..809     +  CDS            CD3E (sequence withheld): CD3E_HUMAN - Also known as T3E. Experimental evidence at protein level: Swiss-Prot protein existence level 1. Part of the TCR-CD3 complex present on T-lymphocyte cell surface that plays an essential role in adaptive immune response. When antigen presenting cells (APCs) activate T-cell receptor (TCR), TCR- mediated signals are transmitted across the cell membrane by the CD3 chains CD3D, CD3E, CD3G and CD3Z. All CD3 chains contain immunoreceptor tyrosine-based activation motifs (ITAMs) in their cytoplasmic domain. Upon TCR engagement, these motifs become phosphorylated by Src family protein tyro
    820..913     -  protein_bind   attL2 (fragment): mutant version of attL; recombination site for the Gateway® LR reaction LR Clonase™
    931..949     -  promoter       T7 promoter: promoter for bacteriophage T7 RNA polymerase
   1139..1162    +  promoter       Pc promoter (fragment): intI1 (promoter lies within the coding sequence); class 1 integron promoter
   1338..1394    +  CDS            GmR (fragment): gentamycin acetyltransferase; aacC1; confers resistance to gentamycin
   1401..2192    +  CDS            SmR: aminoglycoside adenylyltransferase (Murphy, 1985); aadA; confers resistance to spectinomycin and streptomycin
   2285..2873    +  rep_origin     ori: high-copy-number ColE1/pMB1/pBR322/pUC origin of replication
   3056..3148    +  CDS            lacI (fragment): lac repressor; lacI; The lac repressor binds to the lac operator to inhibit transcription in E. coli. This inhibition can be relieved by adding lactose or isopropyl-β-D-thiogalactopyranoside (IPTG).
   3203..3230    -  terminator     rrnB T2 terminator: transcription terminator T2 from the E. coli rrnB gene
   3362..3405    +  terminator     rrnB T1 terminator: Escherichia coli rrnB; transcription terminator T1 from the E. coli rrnB gene
