[The description below was written by a language model from this plasmid's Addgene catalogue record and pLannotate feature annotations shown in this document.]
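Description:
pDONR223_CD3E_WT is a Gateway entry clone built on the Invitrogen pDONR223 backbone and carrying the wild-type human CD3E open reading frame. It is a small (about 3.4 kb), high-copy plasmid maintained in E. coli through a ColE1/pUC-type origin. Selection is with spectinomycin, conferred by the aadA (SmR) aminoglycoside adenylyltransferase gene. Annotated upstream of this gene are a class 1 integron Pc promoter fragment and a short remnant of a gentamicin resistance gene. rrnB T1 and T2 terminators are also annotated in the backbone, where they typically insulate the cloning region from read-through transcription. Short lacZα and lacI fragments appear to be non-functional backbone remnants.

The CD3E coding sequence encodes the epsilon chain of the TCR-CD3 complex, an ITAM-bearing signalling subunit on T lymphocytes. It lies between two attL recombination sites, which the automated annotation labels attL3 and a partial attL2. These sites allow the ORF to be moved by an LR Clonase reaction into any compatible Gateway destination vector. The record lists no promoter for the insert, so the gene is not meant to be expressed from this plasmid. A T7 promoter lies just outside the downstream attL site, facing the insert in antisense orientation. The clone is in the "closed" configuration, with a stop codon immediately after the ORF. The native protein would therefore be produced without C-terminal fusion to any tag supplied by a destination vector.

The plasmid belongs to the Target Accelerator Plasmid Collection. It serves as the wild-type reference allele, transferable into expression vectors for functional studies such as comparison with cancer-associated variants.
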