Addgene plasmid #81865: pDONR223_CD3E_WT
Purpose: Gateway Donor vector containing CD3E , part of the Target Accelerator Plasmid Collection.
Depositing lab: Jesse Boehm & William Hahn & David Root. Depositing organization: Broad Institute. Publication: Systematic Functional Interrogation of Rare Cancer Variants Identifies Oncogenic Alleles. Kim E, Ilic N, Shrestha Y, Zou L, Kamburov A, Zhu C, Yang X, Lubonja R, Tran N, Nguyen C, Lawrence MS, Piccioni F, Bagul M, Doench JG, Chouinard CR, Wu X, Hogstrom L, Natoli T, Tamayo P, Horn H, Corsello SM, Lage K, Root DE, Subramanian A, Golub TR, Getz G, Boehm JS, Hahn WC. Cancer Discov. 2016 Jul;6(7):714-26. doi: 10.1158/2159-8290.CD-16-0160. Epub 2016 May 4. PubMed 27147599.
Backbone
  Vector backbone: pDONR223
  Backbone manufacturer: Invitrogen
  Backbone size w/o insert (bp): 2790
  Vector type: Gateway Entry vector
Growth in bacteria
  Bacterial resistance: Spectinomycin, 50 μg/mL
  Growth temperature: 37°C
  Growth strain: DH5alpha
  Copy number: High Copy
Gene/Insert
  Gene/Insert name: CD3E
  Species: H. sapiens (human)
  Mutation: WT
  GenBank ID: NM_000733.3
  Entrez Gene: CD3E (a.k.a. CD3epsilon, IMD18, T3E, TCRE)
  Promoter: None
  Cloning method: Gateway Cloning
  Sequencing primers: 5′ M13pUC-fwd; 3′ M13-Rev
Terms and licenses: Academic/Nonprofit Terms; Industry Terms: Not Available to Industry
Depositor comments: Closed state: stop codon immediately follows insert
How to cite: pDONR223_CD3E_WT was a gift from Jesse Boehm & William Hahn & David Root (Addgene plasmid # 81865 ; http://n2t.net/addgene:81865 ; RRID:Addgene_81865)
