>Addgene plasmid #81865 | pDONR223_CD3E_WT | depositor partial sequence | sequence record 155184 | Insert sequence
[621 nt withheld, positions 1-621]
